>Addgene plasmid #42740 | TAL3277 | addgene partial sequence | sequence record 62875 | JDS-TALEN-F 5'-TAGGGGTCGGTAAACAGTGG-3'
TGCTGACTGTGGCGGGTGAGCTTAGGGGGCCTCCGCTCCAGCTCGACACCGGGCAGCTGCTGAAGATCGC
GAAGAGAGGGGGAGTAACAGCGGTAGAGGCAGTGCACGCCTGGCGCAATGCGCTCACCGGGGCCCCCTTG
AACCTGACCCCAGACCAGGTAGTCGCAATCGCGTCACATGACGGGGGAAAGCAAGCCCTGGAAACCGTGC
AAAGGTTGTTGCCGGTCCTTTGTCAAGACCACGGCCTTACACCGGAGCAAGTCGTGGCCATTGCAAGCAA
TGGGGGTGGCAAACAGGCTCTTGAGACGGTTCAGAGACTTCTCCCAGTTCTCTGTCAAGCCCACGGGCTG
ACTCCCGATCAAGTTGTAGCGATTGCGTCGCATGACGGAGGGAAACAAGCATTGGAGACTGTCCAACGGC
TCCTTCCCGTGTTGTGTCAAGCCCACGGTTTGACGCCTGCACAAGTGGTCGCCATCGCCTCGAATGGCGG
CGGTAAGCAGGCGCTGGAAACAGTACAGCGCCTGCTGCCTGTACTGTGCCAGGATCATGGACTGACCCCA
GACCAGGTAGTCGCAATCGCGAACAATAATGGGGGAAAGCAAGCCCTGGAAACCGTGCAAAGGTTGTTGC
CGGTCCTTTGTCAAGACCACGGCCTTACACCGGAGCAAGTCGTGGCCATTGCAAGCAATGGGGGTGGCAA
ACAGGCTCTTGAGACGGTTCAGAGACTTCTCCCAGTTCTCTGTCAAGCCCACGGGCTGACTCCCGATCAA
GTTGTAGCGATTGCGTCGCATGACGGAGGGAAACAAGCATT
