[The description below was written by a language model from this plasmid's Addgene catalogue record.]
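Description:
TAL3277 is a TALEN expression plasmid built on the JDS74 backbone, a roughly 6.4 kb mammalian expression vector that also carries a T7 promoter. It is maintained in E. coli as a high-copy plasmid under ampicillin selection. The record does not include a feature table, so details such as the origin of replication and polyadenylation signal are not explicitly listed, although use of a BGH reverse sequencing primer suggests a BGH terminator region downstream of the coding sequence.

The insert of about 1.6 kb is an engineered TAL effector repeat array, named ZebrafishCommunity-hemogen-site2-right, designed to recognise a 17-nucleotide sequence in the zebrafish hemogen gene (hemgn). It is therefore a synthetic DNA-binding domain directed at a zebrafish target rather than a copy of the hemogen gene itself. The array was cloned by restriction enzyme methods, with both cloning sites destroyed in the process, into a framework supplied by the backbone: an N-terminal 3X Flag tag for detection and a C-terminal wild-type FokI nuclease domain. Expression of the fusion is driven by the CMV promoter in transfected cells, while the T7 promoter allows in vitro transcription of mRNA, the usual route for delivery into zebrafish embryos by injection.

As the "right" monomer, this construct is meant to be paired with a corresponding left TALEN that binds the opposite half-site, because FokI must dimerise across the spacer to cut DNA. The resulting double-strand break is repaired imprecisely, generating insertions or deletions that disrupt hemogen, consistent with the associated work on targeted gene disruption in somatic zebrafish cells.
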