Addgene plasmid #42740: TAL3277
Depositing lab: Keith Joung. Depositing organization: Massachusetts General Hospital. Publication: Targeted gene disruption in somatic zebrafish cells using engineered TALENs. Sander JD, Cade L, Khayter C, Reyon D, Peterson RT, Joung JK, Yeh JR. Nat Biotechnol. 2011 Aug 5;29(8):697-8. doi: 10.1038/nbt.1934. PubMed 21822241.
Backbone
  Vector backbone: JDS74
  Backbone manufacturer: Addgene plasmid #32288
  Backbone size w/o insert (bp): 6447
  Vector type: Mammalian Expression ; T7
Growth in bacteria
  Bacterial resistance: Ampicillin, 100 μg/mL
  Growth temperature: 37°C
  Growth strain: XL1 Blue
  Copy number: High Copy
Gene/Insert
  Gene/Insert name: ZebrafishCommunity-hemogen-site2-right (alt name: hemogen)
  Species: D. rerio (zebrafish)
  Insert size (bp): 1640
  Entrez Gene: hemgn (a.k.a. si:dkey-25o16.2)
  Promoter: CMV
  Tag / fusion protein: 3X Flag (N terminal on backbone); WT FOKI (C terminal on backbone)
  Cloning method: Restriction Enzyme; 5′ cloning site N/A (destroyed during cloning); 3′ cloning site N/A (destroyed during cloning)
  Sequencing primers: 5′ CMV-F; 3′ BGH-rev
Terms and licenses: Academic/Nonprofit Terms; Industry Terms: Not Available to Industry
Depositor comments: Target binding site: TCTCTGTCTCTGAGTCG It is strongly recommended that users perform a diagnostic digest to verify this plasmid prior to use. For example, a double digest of the plasmid with BamHI and KpnI should result in two bands at 2.3kb and 5.8kb.
How to cite: TAL3277 was a gift from Keith Joung (Addgene plasmid # 42740 ; http://n2t.net/addgene:42740 ; RRID:Addgene_42740)
