LOCUS       Exported 2328 bp ds-DNA linear SYN 03-SEP-2021
DEFINITION  synthetic linear DNA
ACCESSION   .
VERSION     .
KEYWORDS    TAL3277
SOURCE      synthetic DNA construct
  ORGANISM  synthetic DNA construct
REFERENCE   1 (bases 1 to 2328)
  AUTHORS   Sander JD, Cade L, Khayter C, Reyon D, Peterson RT, Joung JK, Yeh JR
  TITLE     Targeted gene disruption in somatic zebrafish cells using engineered
            TALENs.
  JOURNAL   Nat Biotechnol. 2011 Aug 5;29(8):697-8. doi: 10.1038/nbt.1934.
  PUBMED    21822241
REFERENCE   2 (bases 1 to 2328)
  AUTHORS   .
  TITLE     Direct Submission
  JOURNAL   Exported Sep 3, 2021 from SnapGene Server 1.1.58
            http://www.snapgene.com
FEATURES             Location/Qualifiers
     source          1..2328
                     /organism="synthetic DNA construct"
                     /mol_type="other DNA"
     CDS             19..84
                     /codon_start=1
                     /product="three tandem FLAG(R) epitope tags, followed by an
                     enterokinase cleavage site"
                     /label=3xFLAG
                     /translation="DYKDHDGDYKDHDIDYKDDDDK"
     CDS             91..111
                     /codon_start=1
                     /product="nuclear localization signal of SV40 (simian virus
                     40) large T antigen"
                     /label=SV40 NLS
                     /translation="PKKKRKV"
ORIGIN
        1 tctagagcta gcaccatgga ctacaaagac catgacggtg attataaaga tcatgacatc
       61 gattacaagg atgacgatga caagatggcc cccaagaaga agaggaaggt gggcattcac
      121 cgcggggtac ctatggtgga cttgaggaca ctcggttatt cgcaacagca acaggagaaa
      181 atcaagccta aggtcaggag caccgtcgcg caacaccacg aggcgcttgt ggggcatggc
      241 ttcactcatg cgcatattgt cgcgctttca cagcaccctg cggcgcttgg gacggtggct
      301 gtcaaatacc aagatatgat tgcggccctg cccgaagcca cgcacgaggc aattgtaggg
      361 gtcggtaaac agtggtcggg agcgcgagca cttgaggcgc tgctgactgt ggcgggtgag
      421 cttagggggc ctccgctcca gctcgacacc gggcagctgc tgaagatcgc gaagagaggg
      481 ggagtaacag cggtagaggc agtgcacgcc tggcgcaatg cgctcaccgg ggcccccttg
      541 aacctgaccc cagaccaggt agtcgcaatc gcgtcacatg acgggggaaa gcaagccctg
      601 gaaaccgtgc aaaggttgtt gccggtcctt tgtcaagacc acggccttac accggagcaa
      661 gtcgtggcca ttgcaagcaa tgggggtggc aaacaggctc ttgagacggt tcagagactt
      721 ctcccagttc tctgtcaagc ccacgggctg actcccgatc aagttgtagc gattgcgtcg
      781 catgacggag ggaaacaagc attggagact gtccaacggc tccttcccgt gttgtgtcaa
      841 gcccacggtt tgacgcctgc acaagtggtc gccatcgcct cgaatggcgg cggtaagcag
      901 gcgctggaaa cagtacagcg cctgctgcct gtactgtgcc aggatcatgg actgacccca
      961 gaccaggtag tcgcaatcgc gaacaataat gggggaaagc aagccctgga aaccgtgcaa
     1021 aggttgttgc cggtcctttg tcaagaccac ggccttacac cggagcaagt cgtggccatt
     1081 gcaagcaatg ggggtggcaa acaggctctt gagacggttc agagacttct cccagttctc
     1141 tgtcaagccc acgggctgac tcccgatcaa gttgtagcga ttgcgtcgca tgacggaggg
     1201 aaacaagcat tggagactgt ccaacggctc cttcccgtgt tgtgtcaagc ccacggtttg
     1261 acgcctgcac aagtggtcgc catcgcctcg aatggcggcg gtaagcaggc gctggaaaca
     1321 gtacagcgcc tgctgcctgt actgtgccag gatcatggac tgaccccaga ccaggtagtc
     1381 gcaatcgcgt cacatgacgg gggaaagcaa gccctggaaa ccgtgcaaag gttgttgccg
     1441 gtcctttgtc aagaccacgg ccttacaccg gagcaagtcg tggccattgc aagcaatggg
     1501 ggtggcaaac aggctcttga gacggttcag agacttctcc cagttctctg tcaagcccac
     1561 gggctgactc ccgatcaagt tgtagcgatt gcgaataaca atggagggaa acaagcattg
     1621 gagactgtcc aacggctcct tcccgtgttg tgtcaagccc acggtttgac gcctgcacaa
     1681 gtggtcgcca tcgcctccaa tattggcggt aagcaggcgc tggaaacagt acagcgcctg
     1741 ctgcctgtac tgtgccagga tcatggactg accccagacc aggtagtcgc aatcgcgaac
     1801 aataatgggg gaaagcaagc cctggaaacc gtgcaaaggt tgttgccggt cctttgtcaa
     1861 gaccacggcc ttacaccgga gcaagtcgtg gccattgcaa gcaatggggg tggcaaacag
     1921 gctcttgaga cggttcagag acttctccca gttctctgtc aagcccacgg gctgactccc
     1981 gatcaagttg tagcgattgc gtcgcatgac ggagggaaac aagcattgga gactgtccaa
     2041 cggctccttc ccgtgttgtg tcaagcccac ggtctgacac ccgaacaggt ggtcgccatt
     2101 gctaataata acggaggacg gccagccttg gagtccatcg tagcccaatt gtccaggccc
     2161 gatcccgcgt tggctgcgtt aacgaatgac catctggtgg cgttggcatg tcttggtgga
     2221 cgacccgcgc tcgatgcagt caaaaagggt ctgcctcatg ctcccgcatt gatcaaaaga
     2281 accaaccggc ggattcccga gagaacttcc catcgagtcg cgggatcc
//
